>Addgene plasmid #162793 | pMKO.1-shCcnb1 | addgene full sequence | sequence record 319408 | Addgene NGS Result
GAGGGCCTATTTCCCATGATTCCTTCATATTTGCATATACGATACAAGGCTGTTAGAGAGATAATTAGAA
TTAATTTGACTGTAAACACAAAGATATTAGTACAAAATACGTGACGTAGAAAGTAATAATTTCTTGGGTA
GTTTGCAGTTTTAAAATTATGTTTTAAAATGGACTATCATATGCTTACCGTAACTTGAAAGTATTTCGAT
TTCTTGGCTTTATATATCTTGTGGAAAGGACGAAACACCGGCGTGTTTACTTGCTCTTCAATCTCGAGAT
TGAAGAGCAAGTAAACACGTTTTTGAATTCGCCAGCACAGTGGTCGACCCTGTGGAATGTGTGTCAGTTA
GGGTGTGGAAAGTCCCCAGGCTTCCCAGCAGGCAGAAGTATGCAAAGCATGCATCTCAATTAGTCAGCAA
CCAGGTGTGGAAAGTCCCCAGGCTCCCCAGCAGGCAGAAGTATGCAAAGCATGCATCTCAATTAGTCAGC
AACCATAGTCCCGCCCCTAACTCCGCCCATCCCGCCCCTAACTCCGCCCAGTTCCGCCCATTCTCCGCCC
CATGGCTGACTAATTTTTTTTATTTATGCAGAGGCCGAGGCCGCCTCGGCCTCTGAGCTATTCCAGAAGT
AGTGAGGAGGCTTTTTTGGAGGCCTAGGCTTTTGCAAAAAGCTTACCATGACCGAGTACAAGCCCACGGT
GCGCCTCGCCACCCGCGACGACGTCCCCAGGGCCGTACGCACCCTCGCCGCCGCGTTCGCCGACTACCCC
GCCACGCGCCACACCGTCGATCCGGACCGCCACATCGAGCGGGTCACCGAGCTGCAAGAACTCTTCCTCA
CGCGCGTCGGGCTCGACATCGGCAAGGTGTGGGTCGCGGACGACGGCGCCGCGGTGGCGGTCTGGACCAC
GCCGGAGAGCGTCGAAGCGGGGGCGGTGTTCGCCGAGATCGGCCCGCGCATGGCCGAGTTGAGCGGTTCC
CGGCTGGCCGCGCAGCAACAGATGGAAGGCCTCCTGGCGCCGCACCGGCCCAAGGAGCCCGCGTGGTTCC
TGGCCACCGTCGGCGTCTCGCCCGACCACCAGGGCAAGGGTCTGGGCAGCGCCGTCGTGCTCCCCGGAGT
GGAGGCGGCCGAGCGCGCCGGGGTGCCCGCCTTCCTGGAGACCTCCGCGCCCCGCAACCTCCCCTTCTAC
GAGCGGCTCGGCTTCACCGTCACCGCCGACGTCGAGGTGCCCGAAGGACCGCGCACCTGGTGCATGACCC
GCAAGCCCGGTGCCTGACGCCCGCCCCACGACCCGCAGCGCCCGACCGAAAGGAGCGCACGACCCCATGC
ATCGATTAGTCCAATTTGTTAAAGACAGGATATCAGTGGTCCAGGCTCTAGTTTTGACTCAACAATATCA
CCAGCTGAAGCCTATAGAGTACGAGCCATAGATAAAATAAAAGATTTTATTTAGTCTCCAGAAAAAGGGG
GGAATGAAAGACCCCACCTGTAGGTTTGGCAAGCTAGCTTAAGTAACGCCATTTTGCAAGGCATGGAAAA
ATACATAACTGAGAATAGAGAAGTTCAGATCAAGGTCAGGAACAGATGGAACAGGGTCGACCCTAGAGAA
CCATCAGATGTTTCCAGGGTGCCCCAAGGACCTGAAATGACCCTGTGCCTTATTTGAACTAACCAATCAG
TTCGCTTCTCGCTTCTGTTCGCGCGCTTCTGCTCCCCGAGCTCAATAAAAGAGCCCACAACCCCTCACTC
GGGGCGCCAGTCCTCCGATTGACTGAGTCGCCCGGGTACCCGTGTATCCAATAAACCCTCTTGCAGTTGC
ATCCGACTTGTGGTCTCGCTGTTCCTTGGGAGGGTCTCCTCTGAGTGATTGACTACCCGTCAGCGGGGGT
CTTTCATTTGGGGGCTCGTCCGGGATCGGGAGACCCCTGCCCAGGGACCACCGACCCACCACCGGGAGGT
AAGCTGGCTGCCTCGCGCGTTTCGGTGATGACGGTGAAAACCTCTGACACATGCAGCTCCCGGAGACGGT
CACAGCTTGTCTGTAAGCGGATGCCGGGAGCAGACAAGCCCGTCAGGGCGCGTCAGCGGGTGTTGGCGGG
TGTCGGGGCGCAGCCATGACCCAGTCACGTAGCGATAGCGGAGTGTAGATCCGGCTGTGGAATGTGTGTC
AGTTAGGGTGTGGAAAGTCCCCAGGCTCCCCAGCAGGCAGAAGTATGCAAAGCATGCATCTCAATTAGTC
AGCAACCAGGTGTGGAAAGTCCCCAGGCTCCCCAGCAGGCAGAAGTATGCAAAGCATGCATCTCAATTAG
TCAGCAACCATAGTCCCGCCCCTAACTCCGCCCATCCCGCCCCTAACTCCGCCCAGTTCCGCCCATTCTC
CGCCCCATGGCTGACTAATTTTTTTTATTTATGCAGAGGCCGAGGCCGCCTCGGCCTCTGAGCTATTCCA
GAAGTAGTGAGGAGGCTTTTTTGGAGGCCTAGGCTTTTGCAAAAAGCTTACTGGCTTAACTATGCGGCAT
CAGAGCAGATTGTACTGAGAGTGCACCATATGCGGTGTGAAATACCGCACAGATGCGTAAGGAGAAAATA
CCGCATCAGGCGCTCTTCCGCTTCCTCGCTCACTGACTCGCTGCGCTCGGTCGTTCGGCTGCGGCGAGCG
GTATCAGCTCACTCAAAGGCGGTAATACGGTTATCCACAGAATCAGGGGATAACGCAGGAAAGAACATGT
GAGCAAAAGGCCAGCAAAAGGCCAGGAACCGTAAAAAGGCCGCGTTGCTGGCGTTTTTCCATAGGCTCCG
CCCCCCTGACGAGCATCACAAAAATCGACGCTCAAGTCAGAGGTGGCGAAACCCGACAGGACTATAAAGA
TACCAGGCGTTTCCCCCTGGAAGCTCCCTCGTGCGCTCTCCTGTTCCGACCCTGCCGCTTACCGGATACC
TGTCCGCCTTTCTCCCTTCGGGAAGCGTGGCGCTTTCTCATAGCTCACGCTGTAGGTATCTCAGTTCGGT
GTAGGTCGTTCGCTCCAAGCTGGGCTGTGTGCACGAACCCCCCGTTCAGCCCGACCGCTGCGCCTTATCC
GGTAACTATCGTCTTGAGTCCAACCCGGTAAGACACGACTTATCGCCACTGGCAGCAGCCACTGGTAACA
GGATTAGCAGAGCGAGGTATGTAGGCGGTGCTACAGAGTTCTTGAAGTGGTGGCCTAACTACGGCTACAC
TAGAAGAACAGTATTTGGTATCTGCGCTCTGCTGAAGCCAGTTACCTTCGGAAAAAGAGTTGGTAGCTCT
TGATCCGGCAAACAAACCACCGCTGGTAGCGGTGGTTTTTTTGTTTGCAAGCAGCAGATTACGCGCAGAA
AAAAAGGATCTCAAGAAGATCCTTTGATCTTTTCTACGGGGTCTGACGCTCAGTGGAACGAAAACTCACG
TTAAGGGATTTTGGTCATGAGATTATCAAAAAGGATCTTCACCTAGATCCTTTTAAATTAAAAATGAAGT
TTTAAATCAATCTAAAGTATATATGAGTAAACTTGGTCTGACAGTTACCAATGCTTAATCAGTGAGGCAC
CTATCTCAGCGATCTGTCTATTTCGTTCATCCATAGTTGCCTGACTCCCCGTCGTGTAGATAACTACGAT
ACGGGAGGGCTTACCATCTGGCCCCAGTGCTGCAATGATACCGCGAGACCCACGCTCACCGGCTCCAGAT
TTATCAGCAATAAACCAGCCAGCCGGAAGGGCCGAGCGCAGAAGTGGTCCTGCAACTTTATCCGCCTCCA
TCCAGTCTATTAATTGTTGCCGGGAAGCTAGAGTAAGTAGTTCGCCAGTTAATAGTTTGCGCAACGTTGT
TGCCATTGCTACAGGCATCGTGGTGTCACGCTCGTCGTTTGGTATGGCTTCATTCAGCTCCGGTTCCCAA
CGATCAAGGCGAGTTACATGATCCCCCATGTTGTGCAAAAAAGCGGTTAGCTCCTTCGGTCCTCCGATCG
TTGTCAGAAGTAAGTTGGCCGCAGTGTTATCACTCATGGTTATGGCAGCACTGCATAATTCTCTTACTGT
CATGCCATCCGTAAGATGCTTTTCTGTGACTGGTGAGTACTCAACCAAGTCATTCTGAGAATAGTGTATG
CGGCGACCGAGTTGCTCTTGCCCGGCGTCAATACGGGATAATACCGCGCCACATAGCAGAACTTTAAAAG
TGCTCATCATTGGAAAACGTTCTTCGGGGCGAAAACTCTCAAGGATCTTACCGCTGTTGAGATCCAGTTC
GATGTAACCCACTCGTGCACCCAACTGATCTTCAGCATCTTTTACTTTCACCAGCGTTTCTGGGTGAGCA
AAAACAGGAAGGCAAAATGCCGCAAAAAAGGGAATAAGGGCGACACGGAAATGTTGAATACTCATACTCT
TCCTTTTTCAATATTATTGAAGCATTTATCAGGGTTATTGTCTCATGAGCGGATACATATTTGAATGTAT
TTAGAAAAATAAACAAATAGGGGTTCCGCGCACATTTCCCCGAAAAGTGCCACCTAAATTGTAAGCGTTA
ATATTTTGTTAAAATTCGCGTTAAATTTTTGTTAAATCAGCTCATTTTTTAACCAATAGGCCGAAATCGG
CAAAATCCCTTAATTATTGAAGCATTTATCAGGGTTATTGTCTCATGAGCGGATACATATTTGAATGTAT
TTAGAAAAATAAACAAATAGGGGTTCCGCGCACATTTCCCCGAAAAGTGCCACCTGACGTCTAAGAAACC
ATTATTATCATGACATTAACCTATAAAAATAGGCGTATCACGAGGCCCTTTCGTCTTCAAGAATTAGCTT
GGCCATTGCATACGTTGTATCCATATCATAATATGTACATTTATATTGGCTCATGTCCAACATTACCGCC
ATGTTGACATTGATTATTGACTAGTTATTAATAGTAATCAATTACGGGGTCATTAGTTCATAGCCCATAT
ATGGAGTTCCGCGTTACATAACTTACGGTAAATGGCCCGCCTGGCTGACCGCCCAACGACCCCCGCCCAT
TGACGTCAATAATGACGTATGTTCCCATAGTAACGCCAATAGGGACTTTCCATTGACGTCAATGGGTGGA
GTATTTACGGTAAACTGCCCACTTGGCAGTACATCAAGTGTATCATATGCCAAGTACGCCCCCTATTGAC
GTCAATGACGGTAAATGGCCCGCCTGGCATTATGCCCAGTACATGACCTTATGGGACTTTCCTACTTGGC
AGTACATCTACGTATTAGTCATCGCTATTACCATGGTGATGCGGTTTTGGCAGTACATCAATGGGCGTGG
ATAGCGGTTTGACTCACGGGGATTTCCAAGTCTCCACCCCATTGACGTCAATGGGAGTTTGTTTTGGCAC
CAAAATCAACGGGACTTTCCAAAATGTCGTAACAACTCCGCCCCATTGACGCAAATGGGCGGTAGGCGTG
TACGGTGGGAGGTCTATATAAGCAGAGCTCAATAAAAGAGCCCACAACCCCTCACTCGGCGCGCCAGTCT
TCCGATAGACTGCGTCGCCCGGGTACCCGTATTCCCAATAAAGCCTCTTGCTGTTTGCATCCGAATCGTG
GTCTCGCTGTTCCTTGGGAGGGTCTCCTCTGAGTGATTGACTACCCACGACGGGGGTCTTTCATTTGGGG
GCTCGTCCGGGATTTGGAGACCCCTGCCCAGGGACCACCGACCCACCACCGGGAGGTAAGCTGGCCAGCA
ACTTATCTGTGTCTGTCCGATTGTCTAGTGTCTATGTTTGATGTTATGCGCCTGCGTCTGTACTAGTTAG
CTAACTAGCTCTGTATCTGGCGGACCCGTGGTGGAACTGACGAGTTCTGAACACCCGGCCGCAACCCTGG
GAGACGTCCCAGGGACTTTGGGGGCCGTTTTTGTGGCCCGACCTGAGGAAGGGAGTCGATGTGGAATCCG
ACCCCGTCAGGATATGTGGTTCTGGTAGGAGACGAGAACCTAAAACAGTTCCCGCCTCCGTCTGAATTTT
TGCTTTCGGTTTGGAACCGAAGCCGCGCGTCTTGTCTGCTGCAGCGCTGCAGCATCGTTCTGTGTTGTCT
CTGTCTGACTGTGTTTCTGTATTTGTCTGAAAATTAGGGCCAGACTGTTACCACTCCCTTAAGTTTGACC
TTAGGTCACTGGAAAGATGTCGAGCGGATCGCTCACAACCAGTCGGTAGATGTCAAGAAGAGACGTTGGG
TTACCTTCTGCTCTGCAGAATGGCCAACCTTTAACGTCGGATGGCCGCGAGACGGCACCTTTAACCGAGA
CCTCATCACCCAGGTTAAGATCAAGGTCTTTTCACCTGGCCCGCATGGACACCCAGACCAGGTCCCCTAC
ATCGTGACCTGGGAAGCCTTGGCTTTTGACCCCCCTCCCTGGGTCAAGCCCTTTGTACACCCTAAGCCTC
CGCCTCCTCTTCCTCCATCCGCCCCGTCTCTCCCCCTTGAACCTCCTCGTTCGACCCCGCCTCGATCCTC
CCTTTATCCAGCCCTCACTCCTTCTCTAGGCGCCGGAATTGAAGATCTGTCGACAAGGTCGGGCAGGAA
Features (pLannotate 1.2.2; 20 found; start..end, strand, type, name):
      1..241     +  promoter       U6 promoter: RNA polymerase III promoter for human U6 snRNA
    352..423     +  promoter       SV40 promoter (fragment): SV40 enhancer and early promoter
    450..660     +  promoter       SV40 promoter: SV40 early promoter
    678..1277    +  CDS            PuroR: puromycin N-acetyltransferase; pac from Streptomyces alboniger; confers resistance to puromycin
   1331..1431    +  CDS            env (fragment): murine leukemia virus gPr80 envelope polyprotein precursor; env; proteolytically cleaved into gp70SU and p15TM subunits
   1473..1898    +  LTR            3' LTR (ΔU3): self-inactivating 3' long terminal repeat (LTR) from Moloney murine leukemia virus
   1967..2007    +  CDS            rop (fragment): Rop protein, which maintains plasmids at low copy number; rop
   2109..2147    +  misc_feature   bom (fragment): basis of mobility region from pBR322
   2164..2493    +  promoter       SV40 promoter: SV40 enhancer and early promoter
   2499..2600    +  misc_feature   bom (fragment): basis of mobility region from pBR322
   2786..3374    -  rep_origin     ori: high-copy-number ColE1/pMB1/pBR322/pUC origin of replication
   3545..4405    -  CDS            AmpR: β-lactamase; bla; confers resistance to ampicillin, carbenicillin, and related antibiotics
   4406..4510    -  promoter       AmpR promoter: bla
   4536..4632    -  rep_origin     M13 ori (fragment): M13 bacteriophage origin of replication; arrow indicates direction of (+) strand synthesis
   4633..4720    -  promoter       AmpR promoter (fragment): bla
   4906..5285    +  enhancer       CMV enhancer: human cytomegalovirus immediate early enhancer
   5286..5489    +  promoter       CMV promoter: human cytomegalovirus (CMV) immediate early promoter
   5490..5665    +  LTR            5' LTR (truncated): truncated long terminal repeat from Moloney murine sarcoma virus
   5787..6061    +  misc_feature   MESV Ψ (fragment): packaging signal of murine embryonic stem cell virus
   6128..6544    +  CDS            gag (truncated): truncated Moloney murine leukemia virus (MMLV) gag gene lacking the start codon
