[The description below was written by a language model from this plasmid's Addgene catalogue record and pLannotate feature annotations shown in this document.]
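Description:
pMKO.1-shCcnb1 is a gammaretroviral RNAi vector built on the pMKO.1 puro backbone and designed to knock down mouse cyclin B1 (Ccnb1). In bacteria it is maintained as a high-copy plasmid through a ColE1/pUC-type origin and selected with ampicillin via the β-lactamase gene. The catalogue lists a total size of 6,369 bp, whereas the sequenced record used for annotation is 6,579 nt; the source of this small discrepancy is not explained.

The viral portion begins with a CMV enhancer/promoter fused to a truncated 5′ LTR, an arrangement that drives strong transcription of the viral genomic RNA in packaging cells. This is followed by the Ψ packaging signal and a truncated gag segment lacking its start codon, which together promote efficient encapsidation of the RNA. Downstream sits the payload: a human U6 RNA polymerase III promoter expressing a short hairpin RNA against Ccnb1, taken from a TRC library design and cloned between AgeI (destroyed) and EcoRI sites. The hairpin itself is not annotated as a feature, but it falls in the gap just after the U6 promoter. An SV40 early promoter then drives puromycin N-acetyltransferase, allowing selection of transduced mammalian cells. The provirus ends in a ΔU3 self-inactivating 3′ LTR, so that after reverse transcription and integration LTR promoter activity is lost and the internal U6 and SV40 promoters drive expression.

Because it lacks functional gag, pol and env genes, the plasmid must be supplied with these in trans to make replication-defective virus. It is suited to stable cyclin B1 depletion in mouse cells, and the associated publication concerns quiescence of adipocyte progenitors.
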