Addgene plasmid #162793: pMKO.1-shCcnb1
Purpose: Ccnb1 shRNA in pMKO.1 retroviral vector
Depositing lab: Matthew Steinhauser. Depositing organization: Brigham and Women's Hospital. Publication: Targeting nuclear receptor NR4A1-dependent adipocyte progenitor quiescence promotes metabolic adaptation to obesity. Zhang Y, Federation AJ, Kim S, O'Keefe JP, Lun M, Xiang D, Brown JD, Steinhauser ML. J Clin Invest. 2018 Nov 1;128(11):4898-4911. doi: 10.1172/JCI98353. Epub 2018 Oct 2. PubMed 30277475.
Backbone
  Vector backbone: pMKO.1 puro
  Backbone manufacturer: Addgene 8452
  Backbone size w/o insert (bp): 6340
  Total vector size (bp): 6369
  Vector type: Retroviral, RNAi
  Selectable markers: Puromycin
Growth in bacteria
  Bacterial resistance: Ampicillin, 100 μg/mL
  Growth temperature: 37°C
  Growth strain: NEB Stable
  Copy number: High Copy
Gene/Insert
  Gene/Insert name: Ccnb1 shRNA
  gRNA/shRNA sequence: TRCN0000332716: CGTGTTTACTTGCTCTTCAAT
  Species: M. musculus (mouse)
  Entrez Gene: Ccnb1 (a.k.a. Ccnb1-rs1, Ccnb1-rs13, CycB1, Cycb-4, Cycb-5, Cycb1-rs1)
  Promoter: U6
  Cloning method: Restriction Enzyme; 5′ cloning site AgeI (destroyed during cloning); 3′ cloning site EcoRI (not destroyed)
  Sequencing primers: 5′ hU6; 3′ pMKO.1 Rev: GCTTGTACTCGGTCATGGTAAGC
Terms and licenses: Academic/Nonprofit Terms; Industry Terms: Not Available to Industry
How to cite: pMKO.1-shCcnb1 was a gift from Matthew Steinhauser (Addgene plasmid # 162793 ; http://n2t.net/addgene:162793 ; RRID:Addgene_162793)
